Addgene plasmid #143711: TFORF0533
Purpose: Lentiviral vector for overexpressing transcription factor ORFs with unique 24-bp barcodes. Barcodes facilitate identification of transcription factors in pooled screens.
Depositing lab: Feng Zhang. Depositing organization: Broad Institute. Publication: A transcription factor atlas of directed differentiation. Joung J, Ma S, Tay T, Geiger-Schuller KR, Kirchgatterer PC, Verdine VK, Guo B, Arias-Garcia MA, Allen WE, Singh A, Kuksenko O, Abudayyeh OO, Gootenberg JS, Fu Z, Macrae RK, Buenrostro JD, Regev A, Zhang F. Cell. 2023 Jan 5;186(1):209-229.e26. doi: 10.1016/j.cell.2022.11.026. PubMed 36608654.
Backbone
  Vector backbone: pLX_TRC317
  Backbone manufacturer: Broad Institute Genetic Perturbation Platform
  Backbone size w/o insert (bp): 8264
  Vector type: Mammalian Expression, Lentiviral
  Selectable markers: Puromycin
Growth in bacteria
  Bacterial resistance: Ampicillin, 100 μg/mL
  Growth temperature: 37°C
  Growth strain: NEB Stable
  Copy number: High Copy
Gene/Insert
  Gene/Insert name: PAX1
  Species: H. sapiens (human)
  Insert size (bp): 1475
  Entrez Gene: PAX1 (a.k.a. HUP48, OFC2)
  Promoter: EF1a
  Cloning method: Unknown
  Sequencing primers: 5′ GGGTGGAGACTGAAGTTAGGCCAG; 3′ CACATAGCGTAAAAGGAGCAACATAG
Terms and licenses: Academic/Nonprofit Terms; Industry Terms: Not Available to Industry
Depositor comments: NM_001257096,ENST00000613128 . The transcription factor ORF portion of this plasmid was synthesized by Genewiz. Please test multiple small colonies in case of plasmid recombination. To make this collection available in a timely manner, a portion of this collection was not fully sequenced by Addgene. If an Addgene verified full plasmid sequence is not available, please contact us prior to placing an order to request the full sequence.
How to cite: TFORF0533 was a gift from Feng Zhang (Addgene plasmid # 143711 ; http://n2t.net/addgene:143711 ; RRID:Addgene_143711)
