[The description below was written by a language model from this plasmid's Addgene catalogue record and pLannotate feature annotations shown in this document.]
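Description:
TFORF0533 is a lentiviral mammalian expression plasmid built on the pLX_TRC317 backbone, one member of a barcoded library of transcription factor open reading frames. It carries human PAX1, a paired-box transcriptional activator implicated in vertebral column development. The sequenced record is about 9.7 kb, matching the stated backbone plus an insert of roughly 1.5 kb. In bacteria the plasmid replicates from a high-copy ColE1/pUC-type origin and is selected with ampicillin through the bla gene. An f1 origin and remnants of a lac/lacZα cloning region, with flanking T3 and T7 promoters, are also present in the backbone. The depositor notes that the plasmid can recombine during propagation and that the ORF portion was made by gene synthesis.

The viral cassette follows a third-generation, self-inactivating design. An RSV promoter drives a truncated HIV-1 5' LTR, followed by the Ψ packaging signal with a gag fragment, the RRE for Rev-dependent export of the genomic RNA, a cPPT/CTS and a ΔU3 3' LTR, with an SV40 poly(A) signal downstream. Within the provirus, an SV40 early promoter drives puromycin N-acetyltransferase for selecting transduced cells. A full EF-1α promoter drives constitutive PAX1 expression, and a WPRE downstream enhances transcript stability and expression. The annotation splits PAX1 into two fragments, which likely reflects the specific transcript isoform cited by the depositor rather than the reference protein. The unique 24-bp barcode described in the catalogue entry is not annotated in the feature table, so its position is not stated. The construct is intended for PAX1 overexpression, individually or in pooled screens where the barcode identifies the transcription factor, as in directed differentiation studies.
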