Features (pLannotate 1.2.2; 32 found; start..end, strand, type, name):
      5..231     +  promoter       RSV promoter: Rous sarcoma virus enhancer/promoter
    232..412     +  LTR            5' LTR (truncated): truncated 5' long terminal repeat (LTR) from HIV-1
    459..584     +  misc_feature   HIV-1 Ψ: packaging signal of human immunodeficiency virus type 1
    568..931     +  CDS            HIV-1 gag (fragment): gag protein from human immunodeficiency virus 1; gag
   1077..1310    +  misc_feature   RRE: The Rev response element (RRE) of HIV-1 allows for Rev-dependent mRNA export from the nucleus to the cytoplasm.
   1687..1713    +  CDS            Rev (fragment): human immunodeficiency virus 1 (HIV-1) Rev protein; rev; enhances nuclear export of unspliced and incompletely spliced viral mRNAs
   1720..1743    +  promoter       SV40 promoter (fragment): SV40 early promoter
   1744..1815    +  promoter       SV40 promoter (fragment): SV40 enhancer and early promoter
   1839..1974    +  rep_origin     SV40 ori: SV40 origin of replication
   2020..2616    +  CDS            PuroR (fragment): puromycin N-acetyltransferase; pac from Streptomyces; confers resistance to puromycin
   2665..2782    +  misc_feature   cPPT/CTS: central polypurine tract and central termination sequence of HIV-1
   2847..2913    +  CDS            small t antigen (fragment): SV40 (simian virus 40) small t antigen
   2920..4098    +  promoter       EF-1α promoter: strong constitutive promoter for human elongation factor EF-1α
   4115..5395    +  CDS            PAX1 (fragment): PAX1_HUMAN - Also known as HUP48. Experimental evidence at protein level: Swiss-Prot protein existence level 1. This protein is a transcriptional activator. It may play a role in the formation of segmented structures of the embryo. May play an important role in the normal development of the vertebral column (By similarity). From Homo sapiens (Human).
   5406..5486    +  CDS            PAX1 (fragment): PAX1_HUMAN - Also known as HUP48. Experimental evidence at protein level: Swiss-Prot protein existence level 1. This protein is a transcriptional activator. It may play a role in the formation of segmented structures of the embryo. May play an important role in the normal development of the vertebral column (By similarity). From Homo sapiens (Human).
   5501..5554    +  promoter       U6 promoter (fragment): RNA polymerase III promoter for human U6 snRNA
   5596..6184    +  misc_feature   WPRE: woodchuck hepatitis virus posttranscriptional regulatory element
   6235..6254    +  misc_feature   cPPT/CTS (fragment): central polypurine tract and central termination sequence of HIV-1
   6256..6489    +  LTR            3' LTR (ΔU3): self-inactivating 3' long terminal repeat (LTR) from HIV-1
   6567..6688    +  polyA_signal   SV40 poly(A) signal: SV40 polyadenylation signal
   6728..6863    +  rep_origin     SV40 ori: SV40 origin of replication
   6884..6902    -  promoter       T7 promoter: promoter for bacteriophage T7 RNA polymerase
   6910..7065    +  CDS            lacZα (fragment): LacZα fragment of β-galactosidase; lacZ fragment
   7070..7498    +  rep_origin     f1 ori (sequence partly withheld): f1 bacteriophage origin of replication; arrow indicates direction of (+) strand synthesis
   7551..7655    +  promoter       AmpR promoter: bla
   7656..8516    +  CDS            AmpR: β-lactamase; bla; confers resistance to ampicillin, carbenicillin, and related antibiotics
   8687..9275    +  rep_origin     ori: high-copy-number ColE1/pMB1/pBR322/pUC origin of replication
   9458..9550    +  CDS            lacI (fragment): lac repressor; lacI; The lac repressor binds to the lac operator to inhibit transcription in E. coli. This inhibition can be relieved by adding lactose or isopropyl-β-D-thiogalactopyranoside (IPTG).
   9563..9584    +  protein_bind   CAP binding site: CAP binding activates transcription in the presence of cAMP. E. coli catabolite activator protein
   9599..9629    +  promoter       lac promoter: promoter for the E. coli lac operon
   9637..9653    +  protein_bind   lac operator: The lac repressor binds to the lac operator to inhibit transcription in E. coli. This inhibition can be relieved by adding lactose or isopropyl-β-D-thiogalactopyranoside (IPTG). lac repressor encoded by lacI
   9698..9716    +  promoter       T3 promoter: promoter for bacteriophage T3 RNA polymerase
>Addgene plasmid #143711 | TFORF0533 | addgene full sequence | sequence record 409474 | Addgene NGS Result
TTAATGTAGTCTTATGCAATACTCTTGTAGTCTTGCAACATGGTAACGATGAGTTAGCAACATGCCTTAC
AAGGAGAGAAAAAGCACCGTGCATGCCGATTGGTGGAAGTAAGGTGGTACGATCGTGCCTTATTAGGAAG
GCAACAGACGGGTCTGACATGGATTGGACGAACCACTGAATTGCCGCATTGCAGAGATATTGTATTTAAG
TGCCTAGCTCGATACATAAACGGGTCTCTCTGGTTAGACCAGATCTGAGCCTGGGAGCTCTCTGGCTAAC
TAGGGAACCCACTGCTTAAGCCTCAATAAAGCTTGCCTTGAGTGCTTCAAGTAGTGTGTGCCCGTCTGTT
GTGTGACTCTGGTAACTAGAGATCCCTCAGACCCTTTTAGTCAGTGTGGAAAATCTCTAGCAGTGGCGCC
CGAACAGGGACTTGAAAGCGAAAGGGAAACCAGAGGAGCTCTCTCGACGCAGGACTCGGCTTGCTGAAGC
GCGCACGGCAAGAGGCGAGGGGCGGCGACTGGTGAGTACGCCAAAAATTTTGACTAGCGGAGGCTAGAAG
GAGAGAGATGGGTGCGAGAGCGTCAGTATTAAGCGGGGGAGAATTAGATCGCGATGGGAAAAAATTCGGT
TAAGGCCAGGGGGAAAGAAAAAATATAAATTAAAACATATAGTATGGGCAAGCAGGGAGCTAGAACGATT
CGCAGTTAATCCTGGCCTGTTAGAAACATCAGAAGGCTGTAGACAAATACTGGGACAGCTACAACCATCC
CTTCAGACAGGATCAGAAGAACTTAGATCATTATATAATACAGTAGCAACCCTCTATTGTGTGCATCAAA
GGATAGAGATAAAAGACACCAAGGAAGCTTTAGACAAGATAGAGGAAGAGCAAAACAAAAGTAAGACCAC
CGCACAGCAAGCGGCCGCTGATCTTCAGACCTGGAGGAGGAGATATGAGGGACAATTGGAGAAGTGAATT
ATATAAATATAAAGTAGTAAAAATTGAACCATTAGGAGTAGCACCCACCAAGGCAAAGAGAAGAGTGGTG
CAGAGAGAAAAAAGAGCAGTGGGAATAGGAGCTTTGTTCCTTGGGTTCTTGGGAGCAGCAGGAAGCACTA
TGGGCGCAGCGTCAATGACGCTGACGGTACAGGCCAGACAATTATTGTCTGGTATAGTGCAGCAGCAGAA
CAATTTGCTGAGGGCTATTGAGGCGCAACAGCATCTGTTGCAACTCACAGTCTGGGGCATCAAGCAGCTC
CAGGCAAGAATCCTGGCTGTGGAAAGATACCTAAAGGATCAACAGCTCCTGGGGATTTGGGGTTGCTCTG
GAAAACTCATTTGCACCACTGCTGTGCCTTGGAATGCTAGTTGGAGTAATAAATCTCTGGAACAGATTTG
GAATCACACGACCTGGATGGAGTGGGACAGAGAAATTAACAATTACACAAGCTTAATACACTCCTTAATT
GAAGAATCGCAAAACCAGCAAGAAAAGAATGAACAAGAATTATTGGAATTAGATAAATGGGCAAGTTTGT
GGAATTGGTTTAACATAACAAATTGGCTGTGGTATATAAAATTATTCATAATGATAGTAGGAGGCTTGGT
AGGTTTAAGAATAGTTTTTGCTGTACTTTCTATAGTGAATAGAGTTAGGCAGGGATATTCACCATTATCG
TTTCAGACCCACCTCCCAACCCCGAGGGGACCCATGCATTGCATCTCAATTAGTCAGCAACCAGGTGTGG
AAAGTCCCCAGGCTCCCCAGCAGGCAGAAGTATGCAAAGCATGCGTCTCAATTAGTCAGCAACCATAGTC
CCGCCCCTAACTCCGCCCATCCCGCCCCTAACTCCGCCCAGTTCCGCCCATTCTCCGCCCCATGGCTGAC
TAATTTTTTTTATTTATGCAGAGGCCGAGGCCGCCTCGGCCTCTGAGCTATTCCAGAAGTAGTGAGGAGG
CTTTTTTGGAGGCCTAGGCTTTTGCAAAAAGCTTTCTAGAGGTACCACCGGAGCTTACCATGACCGAGTA
CAAGCCCACGGTGCGCCTCGCCACCCGCGACGACGTCCCCAGGGCCGTACGCACCCTCGCCGCCGCGTTC
GCCGACTACCCCGCCACGCGCCACACCGTCGATCCGGACCGCCACATCGAGCGGGTCACCGAGCTGCAAG
AACTCTTCCTCACGCGCGTCGGGCTCGACATCGGCAAGGTGTGGGTCGCGGACGACGGCGCCGCCGTGGC
GGTCTGGACCACGCCGGAGAGCGTCGAAGCGGGGGCGGTGTTCGCCGAGATCGGCCCGCGCATGGCCGAG
TTGAGCGGTTCCCGGCTGGCCGCGCAGCAACAGATGGAAGGCCTCCTGGCGCCGCACCGGCCCAAGGAGC
CCGCGTGGTTCCTGGCCACCGTCGGCGTCTCGCCCGACCACCAGGGCAAGGGTCTGGGCAGCGCCGTCGT
GCTCCCCGGAGTGGAGGCGGCCGAGCGCGCCGGGGTGCCCGCCTTCCTGGAGACCTCCGCGCCCCGCAAC
CTCCCCTTCTACGAGCGGCTCGGCTTCACCGTCACCGCCGACGTCGAGGTGCCCGAAGGACCGCGCACCT
GGTGCATGACCCGCAAGCCCGGTGCCAGTTAACGAATTCTAGATCTTGAGACAAATGGCAGTATTCATCC
ACAATTTTAAAAGAAAAGGGGGGATTGGGGGGTACAGTGCAGGGGAAAGAATAGTAGACATAATAGCAAC
AGACATACAAACTAAAGAATTACAAAAACAAATTACAAAAATTCAAAATTTTCGGGTTTATTACAGGGAC
AGCAGAGATCCACTTTGGCGCCGGCTCGAGGCCTGCAGGTGCAAAGATGGATAAAGTTTTAAACAGAGAG
GAATCTTTGCAGCTAATGGACCTTCTAGGTCTTGAAAGGAGTGGGAATTGGCTCCGGTGCCCGTCAGTGG
GCAGAGCGCACATCGCCCACAGTCCCCGAGAAGTTGGGGGGAGGGGTCGGCAATTGAACCGGTGCCTAGA
GAAGGTGGCGCGGGGTAAACTGGGAAAGTGATGTCGTGTACTGGCTCCGCCTTTTTCCCGAGGGTGGGGG
AGAACCGTATATAAGTGCAGTAGTCGCCGTGAACGTTCTTTTTCGCAACGGGTTTGCCGCCAGAACACAG
GTAAGTGCCGTGTGTGGTTCCCGCGGGCCTGGCCTCTTTACGGGTTATGGCCCTTGCGTGCCTTGAATTA
CTTCCACCTGGCTGCAGTACGTGATTCTTGATCCCGAGCTTCGGGTTGGAAGTGGGTGGGAGAGTTCGAG
GCCTTGCGCTTAAGGAGCCCCTTCGCCTCGTGCTTGAGTTGAGGCCTGGCCTGGGCGCTGGGGCCGCCGC
GTGCGAATCTGGTGGCACCTTCGCGCCTGTCTCGCTGCTTTCGATAAGTCTCTAGCCATTTAAAATTTTT
GATGACCTGCTGCGACGCTTTTTTTCTGGCAAGATAGTCTTGTAAATGCGGGCCAAGATCTGCACACTGG
TATTTCGGTTTTTGGGGCCGCGGGCGGCGACGGGGCCCGTGCGTCCCAGCGCACATGTTCGGCGAGGCGG
GGCCTGCGAGCGCGGCCACCGAGAATCGGACGGGGGTAGTCTCAAGCTGGCCGGCCTGCTCTGGTGCCTG
GCCTCGCGCCGCCGTGTATCGCCCCGCCCTGGGCGGCAAGGCTGGCCCGGTCGGCACCAGTTGCGTGAGC
GGAAAGATGGCCGCTTCCCGGCCCTGCTGCAGGGAGCTCAAAATGGAGGACGCGGCGCTCGGGAGAGCGG
GCGGGTGAGTCACCCACACAAAGGAAAAGGGCCTTTCCGTCCTCAGCCGTCGCTTCATGTGACTCCACGG
AGTACCGGGCGCCGTCCAGGCACCTCGATTAGTTCTCGAGCTTTTGGAGTACGTCGTCTTTAGGTTGGGG
GGAGGGGTTTTATGCGATGGAGTTTCCCCACACTGAGTGGGTGGAGACTGAAGTTAGGCCAGCTTGGCAC
TTGATGTAATTCTCCTTGGAATTTGCCCTTTTTGAGTTTGGATCTTGGTTCATTCTCAAGCCTCAGACAG
TGGTTCAAAGTTTTTTTCTTCCATTTCAGGTGTCGTGAGGCTAGCACCGCCACCATGAAGTTCACCCTGG
GCCTGGGGTCGCGGGCGTGGAGAGTGTCCTGGGAGGGGGCAGCAGCGGCGGCGGCAGGCCCTGGAGCGGG
CGGCAGCGCGCTCCGCTGCCGCGCACAGCGCGTCTCCAGCCCGCGGCTGGGCCGCCGCGGCTCTCGGCTC
TCGGGCGCCCTCCCTCTATGCCTCTCACGCGGCGGCGGCGGCGCCCAAGCTCTCCCGGACTGCGCCGGGC
CCAGCCCCGGCCACCCCGGCCACCCCGGCGCCAGGCAGCTGGCCGGCCCGCTCGCTATGGAGCAGACGTA
TGGCGAGGTGAACCAGCTGGGCGGTGTGTTCGTCAACGGCCGCCCCCTGCCCAACGCCATCCGCTTGCGC
ATTGTGGAGCTGGCGCAGCTGGGCATCCGACCCTGTGACATCAGTCGGCAGCTCCGCGTATCCCACGGCT
GCGTGAGCAAGATCCTGGCGCGCTACAACGAGACCGGCTCCATTCTGCCCGGGGCCATCGGGGGGAGCAA
GCCCCGCGTCACCACTCCCAACGTGGTCAAGCACATCCGGGACTACAAGCAAGGAGACCCTGGCATCTTT
GCCTGGGAGATCCGCGACCGGCTGCTGGCCGACGGCGTCTGTGACAAGTACAATGTGCCTTCGGTGAGCT
CCATCAGCCGCATCCTGCGCAACAAGATCGGCAGCCTGGCGCAGCCCGGACCGTACGAGGCAAGTAAGCA
GCCGCCGTCGCAGCCTACGCTGCCCTACAACCACATCTACCAGTACCCCTACCCCAGTCCCGTGTCGCCC
ACGGGCGCCAAGATGGGCAGCCACCCCGGGGTCCCGGGCACGGCGGGCCACGTCAGCATCCCGCGCTCAT
GGCCCTCGGCACACTCGGTCAGCAACATCCTGGGCATCCGGACGTTTATGGAGCAAACAGGGGCCCTGGC
TGGGAGCGAAGGCACCGCTTACTCTCCCAAGATGGAAGACTGGGCCGGCGTGAACCGCACGGCCTTCCCC
GCCACCCCCGCAGTGAATGGGCTAGAGAAACCTGCCTTAGAGGCAGACATTAAATACACTCAGTCGGCCT
CCACCCTCTCTGCCGTGGGCGGCTTTCTCCCCGCCTGCGCCTACCCGGCCTCCAACCAGCACGGCGTGTA
CAGCGCCCCGGGCGGCGGCTACCTCGCCCCGGGCCCGCCGTGGCCGCCTGCGCAAGGTCCTCCTCTGGCG
CCCCCCGGGGCCGGCGTAGCTGTGCATGGCGGGGAACTCGCGGCAGCAATGACCTTCAAGCATCCCAGCC
GAGAAGTGGCTGACAGGAAGCCTCCCAGCTCCGGCAGCAAGGCCCCGGACGCCCTCAGTAGCTTACACGG
ACTGCCCATCCCGGCCTCGACCTCCTAGTAATGAACTAGTCCGTAACTTGAAAGTATTTCGATTTCTTGG
CTTTATATATCTTGTGGAAAGGACGATCTCATTCTAACGCGCTTTCCACGACGCGTTAAGTCGACAATCA
ACCTCTGGATTACAAAATTTGTGAAAGATTGACTGGTATTCTTAACTATGTTGCTCCTTTTACGCTATGT
GGATACGCTGCTTTAATGCCTTTGTATCATGCTATTGCTTCCCGTATGGCTTTCATTTTCTCCTCCTTGT
ATAAATCCTGGTTGCTGTCTCTTTATGAGGAGTTGTGGCCCGTTGTCAGGCAACGTGGCGTGGTGTGCAC
TGTGTTTGCTGACGCAACCCCCACTGGTTGGGGCATTGCCACCACCTGTCAGCTCCTTTCCGGGACTTTC
GCTTTCCCCCTCCCTATTGCCACGGCGGAACTCATCGCCGCCTGCCTTGCCCGCTGCTGGACAGGGGCTC
GGCTGTTGGGCACTGACAATTCCGTGGTGTTGTCGGGGAAATCATCGTCCTTTCCTTGGCTGCTCGCCTG
TGTTGCCACCTGGATTCTGCGCGGGACGTCCTTCTGCTACGTCCCTTCGGCCCTCAATCCAGCGGACCTT
CCTTCCCGCGGCCTGCTGCCGGCTCTGCGGCCTCTTCCGCGTCTTCGCCTTCGCCCTCAGACGAGTCGGA
TCTCCCTTTGGGCCGCCTCCCCGCGTCGACTTTAAGACCAATGACTTACAAGGCAGCTGTAGATCTTAGC
CACTTTTTAAAAGAAAAGGGGGGACTGGAAGGGCTAATTCACTCCCAACGAAGACAAGATCTGCTTTTTG
CTTGTACTGGGTCTCTCTGGTTAGACCAGATCTGAGCCTGGGAGCTCTCTGGCTAACTAGGGAACCCACT
GCTTAAGCCTCAATAAAGCTTGCCTTGAGTGCTTCAAGTAGTGTGTGCCCGTCTGTTGTGTGACTCTGGT
AACTAGAGATCCCTCAGACCCTTTTAGTCAGTGTGGAAAATCTCTAGCAGTACGTATAGTAGTTCATGTC
ATCTTATTATTCAGTATTTATAACTTGCAAAGAAATGAATATCAGAGAGTGAGAGGAACTTGTTTATTGC
AGCTTATAATGGTTACAAATAAAGCAATAGCATCACAAATTTCACAAATAAAGCATTTTTTTCACTGCAT
TCTAGTTGTGGTTTGTCCAAACTCATCAATGTATCTTATCATGTCTGGCTCTAGCTATCCCGCCCCTAAC
TCCGCCCATCCCGCCCCTAACTCCGCCCAGTTCCGCCCATTCTCCGCCCCATGGCTGACTAATTTTTTTT
ATTTATGCAGAGGCCGAGGCCGCCTCGGCCTCTGAGCTATTCCAGAAGTAGTGAGGAGGCTTTTTTGGAG
GCCTAGGGACGTACCCAATTCGCCCTATAGTGAGTCGTATTACGCGCGCTCACTGGCCGTCGTTTTACAA
CGTCGTGACTGGGAAAACCCTGGCGTTACCCAACTTAATCGCCTTGCAGCACATCCCCCTTTCGCCAGCT
GGCGTAATAGCGAAGAGGCCCGCACCGATCGCCCTTCCCAACAGTTGCGCAGCCTGAATGGCGAATGGG
[124 nt withheld, positions 7070-7193]
C
[91 nt withheld, positions 7195-7285]
A
[49 nt withheld, positions 7287-7335]
CCTTTGACGTTGGAGTCCACGTTCTTT
[37 nt withheld, positions 7363-7399]
ACCCTATCTCGGTCTATTCTTTTGATTTATAAGGGATTTTGCCGATTTCGGCCTATTGGTTAAAAAATGA
GCTGATTTAACAAAAATTTAACGCGAATTTTAACAAAATATTAACGCTTACAATTTAGGTGGCACTTTTC
GGGGAAATGTGCGCGGAACCCCTATTTGTTTATTTTTCTAAATACATTCAAATATGTATCCGCTCATGAG
ACAATAACCCTGATAAATGCTTCAATAATATTGAAAAAGGAAGAGTATGAGTATTCAACATTTCCGTGTC
GCCCTTATTCCCTTTTTTGCGGCATTTTGCCTTCCTGTTTTTGCTCACCCAGAAACGCTGGTGAAAGTAA
AAGATGCTGAAGATCAGTTGGGTGCACGAGTGGGTTACATCGAACTGGATCTCAACAGCGGTAAGATCCT
TGAGAGTTTTCGCCCCGAAGAACGTTTTCCAATGATGAGCACTTTTAAAGTTCTGCTATGTGGCGCGGTA
TTATCCCGTATTGACGCCGGGCAAGAGCAACTCGGTCGCCGCATACACTATTCTCAGAATGACTTGGTTG
AGTACTCACCAGTCACAGAAAAGCATCTTACGGATGGCATGACAGTAAGAGAATTATGCAGTGCTGCCAT
AACCATGAGTGATAACACTGCGGCCAACTTACTTCTGACAACGATCGGAGGACCGAAGGAGCTAACCGCT
TTTTTGCACAACATGGGGGATCATGTAACTCGCCTTGATCGTTGGGAACCGGAGCTGAATGAAGCCATAC
CAAACGACGAGCGTGACACCACGATGCCTGTAGCAATGGCAACAACGTTGCGCAAACTATTAACTGGCGA
ACTACTTACTCTAGCTTCCCGGCAACAATTAATAGACTGGATGGAGGCGGATAAAGTTGCAGGACCACTT
CTGCGCTCGGCCCTTCCGGCTGGCTGGTTTATTGCTGATAAATCTGGAGCCGGTGAGCGTGGGTCTCGCG
GTATCATTGCAGCACTGGGGCCAGATGGTAAGCCCTCCCGTATCGTAGTTATCTACACGACGGGGAGTCA
GGCAACTATGGATGAACGAAATAGACAGATCGCTGAGATAGGTGCCTCACTGATTAAGCATTGGTAACTG
TCAGACCAAGTTTACTCATATATACTTTAGATTGATTTAAAACTTCATTTTTAATTTAAAAGGATCTAGG
TGAAGATCCTTTTTGATAATCTCATGACCAAAATCCCTTAACGTGAGTTTTCGTTCCACTGAGCGTCAGA
CCCCGTAGAAAAGATCAAAGGATCTTCTTGAGATCCTTTTTTTCTGCGCGTAATCTGCTGCTTGCAAACA
AAAAAACCACCGCTACCAGCGGTGGTTTGTTTGCCGGATCAAGAGCTACCAACTCTTTTTCCGAAGGTAA
CTGGCTTCAGCAGAGCGCAGATACCAAATACTGTTCTTCTAGTGTAGCCGTAGTTAGGCCACCACTTCAA
GAACTCTGTAGCACCGCCTACATACCTCGCTCTGCTAATCCTGTTACCAGTGGCTGCTGCCAGTGGCGAT
AAGTCGTGTCTTACCGGGTTGGACTCAAGACGATAGTTACCGGATAAGGCGCAGCGGTCGGGCTGAACGG
GGGGTTCGTGCACACAGCCCAGCTTGGAGCGAACGACCTACACCGAACTGAGATACCTACAGCGTGAGCT
ATGAGAAAGCGCCACGCTTCCCGAAGGGAGAAAGGCGGACAGGTATCCGGTAAGCGGCAGGGTCGGAACA
GGAGAGCGCACGAGGGAGCTTCCAGGGGGAAACGCCTGGTATCTTTATAGTCCTGTCGGGTTTCGCCACC
TCTGACTTGAGCGTCGATTTTTGTGATGCTCGTCAGGGGGGCGGAGCCTATGGAAAAACGCCAGCAACGC
GGCCTTTTTACGGTTCCTGGCCTTTTGCTGGCCTTTTGCTCACATGTTCTTTCCTGCGTTATCCCCTGAT
TCTGTGGATAACCGTATTACCGCCTTTGAGTGAGCTGATACCGCTCGCCGCAGCCGAACGACCGAGCGCA
GCGAGTCAGTGAGCGAGGAAGCGGAAGAGCGCCCAATACGCAAACCGCCTCTCCCCGCGCGTTGGCCGAT
TCATTAATGCAGCTGGCACGACAGGTTTCCCGACTGGAAAGCGGGCAGTGAGCGCAACGCAATTAATGTG
AGTTAGCTCACTCATTAGGCACCCCAGGCTTTACACTTTATGCTTCCGGCTCGTATGTTGTGTGGAATTG
TGAGCGGATAACAATTTCACACAGGAAACAGCTATGACCATGATTACGCCAAGCGCGCAATTAACCCTCA
CTAAAGGGAACAAAAGCTGGAGCTGCAAGC
