>Addgene plasmid #143711 | TFORF0533 | depositor partial sequence | sequence record 283263 | Insert
ACCGCCACCATGAAGTTCACCCTGGGCCTGGGGTCGCGGGCGTGGAGAGTGTCCTGGGAGGGGGCAGCAG
CGGCGGCGGCAGGCCCTGGAGCGGGCGGCAGCGCGCTCCGCTGCCGCGCACAGCGCGTCTCCAGCCCGCG
GCTGGGCCGCCGCGGCTCTCGGCTCTCGGGCGCCCTCCCTCTATGCCTCTCACGCGGCGGCGGCGGCGCC
CAAGCTCTCCCGGACTGCGCCGGGCCCAGCCCCGGCCACCCCGGCCACCCCGGCGCCAGGCAGCTGGCCG
GCCCGCTCGCTATGGAGCAGACGTATGGCGAGGTGAACCAGCTGGGCGGTGTGTTCGTCAACGGCCGCCC
CCTGCCCAACGCCATCCGCTTGCGCATTGTGGAGCTGGCGCAGCTGGGCATCCGACCCTGTGACATCAGT
CGGCAGCTCCGCGTATCCCACGGCTGCGTGAGCAAGATCCTGGCGCGCTACAACGAGACCGGCTCCATTC
TGCCCGGGGCCATCGGGGGGAGCAAGCCCCGCGTCACCACTCCCAACGTGGTCAAGCACATCCGGGACTA
CAAGCAAGGAGACCCTGGCATCTTTGCCTGGGAGATCCGCGACCGGCTGCTGGCCGACGGCGTCTGTGAC
AAGTACAATGTGCCTTCGGTGAGCTCCATCAGCCGCATCCTGCGCAACAAGATCGGCAGCCTGGCGCAGC
CCGGACCGTACGAGGCAAGTAAGCAGCCGCCGTCGCAGCCTACGCTGCCCTACAACCACATCTACCAGTA
CCCCTACCCCAGTCCCGTGTCGCCCACGGGCGCCAAGATGGGCAGCCACCCCGGGGTCCCGGGCACGGCG
GGCCACGTCAGCATCCCGCGCTCATGGCCCTCGGCACACTCGGTCAGCAACATCCTGGGCATCCGGACGT
TTATGGAGCAAACAGGGGCCCTGGCTGGGAGCGAAGGCACCGCTTACTCTCCCAAGATGGAAGACTGGGC
CGGCGTGAACCGCACGGCCTTCCCCGCCACCCCCGCAGTGAATGGGCTAGAGAAACCTGCCTTAGAGGCA
GACATTAAATACACTCAGTCGGCCTCCACCCTCTCTGCCGTGGGCGGCTTTCTCCCCGCCTGCGCCTACC
CGGCCTCCAACCAGCACGGCGTGTACAGCGCCCCGGGCGGCGGCTACCTCGCCCCGGGCCCGCCGTGGCC
GCCTGCGCAAGGTCCTCCTCTGGCGCCCCCCGGGGCCGGCGTAGCTGTGCATGGCGGGGAACTCGCGGCA
GCAATGACCTTCAAGCATCCCAGCCGAGAAGTGGCTGACAGGAAGCCTCCCAGCTCCGGCAGCAAGGCCC
CGGACGCCCTCAGTAGCTTACACGGACTGCCCATCCCGGCCTCGACCTCCTAGTAATGAACTAGTCCGTA
ACTTGAAAGTATTTCGATTTCTTGGCTTTATATATCTTGTGGAAAGGACGATCTCATTCTAACGCGCTTT
CCACG
