>Addgene plasmid #143711 | TFORF0533 | depositor partial sequence | sequence record 283264 | Barcode
TCTCATTCTAACGCGCTTTCCACG
